Addgene plasmid #59594: pSicoR-RNF40i1
Purpose: Expression of shRNA against human RNF40
Depositing lab: Miguel Ramalho-Santos. Depositing organization: University of California, San Francisco (UCSF). Publication: Systematic Identification of Barriers to Human iPSC Generation. Qin H, Diaz A, Blouin L, Lebbink RJ, Patena W, Tanbun P, LeProust EM, McManus MT, Song JS, Ramalho-Santos M. Cell. 2014 Jul 17;158(2):449-61. doi: 10.1016/j.cell.2014.05.040. PubMed 25036638.
Backbone
  Vector backbone: pSicoR
  Vector type: Mammalian Expression, RNAi
Growth in bacteria
  Bacterial resistance: Ampicillin, 100 μg/mL
  Growth temperature: 37°C
  Growth strain: Stbl3
  Copy number: High Copy
Gene/Insert
  Gene/Insert name: RNF40
  gRNA/shRNA sequence: RNF40
  Species: H. sapiens (human)
  Entrez Gene: RNF40 (a.k.a. BRE1B, RBP95, STARING)
  Promoter: U6
  Cloning method: Restriction Enzyme; 5′ cloning site HpaI (destroyed during cloning); 3′ cloning site XhoI (not destroyed)
  Sequencing primers: 5′ mU6-F
Terms and licenses: Academic/Nonprofit Terms; Industry Terms: Not Available to Industry
How to cite: pSicoR-RNF40i1 was a gift from Miguel Ramalho-Santos (Addgene plasmid # 59594 ; http://n2t.net/addgene:59594 ; RRID:Addgene_59594)
