[The description below was written by a language model from this plasmid's Addgene catalogue record.]
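Description:
pSicoR-RNF40i1 is an RNA interference plasmid built on the pSicoR backbone and catalogued as a mammalian expression/RNAi vector. It carries a short hairpin RNA directed against human RNF40 (also known as BRE1B, RBP95 or STARING). The hairpin is placed under a U6 promoter, an RNA polymerase III promoter commonly used for shRNAs because it gives strong expression of short transcripts with defined ends. The hairpin oligonucleotide was inserted by restriction cloning between an HpaI site, which was destroyed in the process, and an XhoI site, which remains intact. The "i1" suffix suggests it may be one of several hairpins against this gene, though the record does not say so explicitly. In bacteria the plasmid is maintained at high copy number under ampicillin selection, and the use of a recombination-deficient strain is consistent with a backbone containing repeated sequences.

pSicoR is generally known as a lentiviral shRNA backbone in which the hairpin cassette is flanked by loxP sites so that knockdown can be switched off by Cre. However, the record provides no feature table and does not list LTRs, loxP sites, a packaging signal, or any reporter or mammalian selection marker, so these elements cannot be confirmed for this construct. The stated purpose is knockdown of RNF40 in human cells, and the associated publication concerns a systematic search for barriers to human induced pluripotent stem cell generation. This suggests the plasmid was used to test the effect of depleting RNF40 on reprogramming.
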