>Addgene plasmid #59594 | pSicoR-RNF40i1 | depositor partial sequence | sequence record 93260 | pSicoR-RNF40i1 sequence 63 bps
TGCTGAACCAACATCATCAGTTTCTTCTAGAGAGAAACTGATGATGTTGGTTCAGCTTTTTTC
