>Addgene plasmid #59594 | pSicoR-RNF40i1 | addgene partial sequence | sequence record 96849 | WPRE-R 5'-CATAGCGTAAAAGGAGCAACA-3'
AATTTTGTAATCCAGAGGTTGATTATCGATAAGCTTGATATCGAATTGTACCTAGTGGAACCGGAACCCT
TAAACATGTATAACTTCGTATAATGTATGCTATACGAAGTTATTAGGTCCCTCGACGAATTCCTACTTGT
ACAGCTCGTCCATGCCGAGAGTGATCCCGGCGGCGGTCACGAACTCCAGCAGGACCATGTGATCGCGCTT
CTCGTTGGGGTCTTTGCTCAGGGCGGACTGGGTGCTCAGGTAGTGGTTGTCGGGCAGCAGCACGGGGCCG
TCGCCGATGGGGGTGTTCTGCTGGTAGTGGTCGGCGAGCTGCACGCTGCCGTCCTCGATGTTGTGGCGGA
TCTTGAAGTTCACCTTGATGCCGTTCTTCTGCTTGTCGGCCATGATATAGACGTTGTGGCTGTTGTAGTT
GTACTCCAGCTTGTGCCCCAGGATGTTGCCGTCCTCCTTGAAGTCGATGCCCTTCAGCTCGATGCGGTTC
ACCAGGGTGTCGCCCTCGAACTTCACCTCGGCGCGGGTCTTGTAGTTGCCGTCGTCCTTGAAGAAGATGG
TGCGCTCCTGGACGTAGCCTTCGGGCATGGCGGACTTGAAGAAGTCGTGCTGCTTCATGTGGTCGGGGTA
GCGGCTGA
