>Addgene plasmid #59594 | pSicoR-RNF40i1 | addgene partial sequence | sequence record 97305 | pLLU-5 5'-cacagacttgtgggagaagc-3'
TAATATTTCCTAGTAACTATAGAGGCTTAATGTGCGATAAAAGACAGATAATCTGTTCTTTTTAATACTA
GCTACATTTTACATGATAGGCTTGGATTTCTATAACTTCGTATAGCATACATTATACGAAGTTATAAACA
GCACAAAAGGAAACTCACCCTAACTGTAAAGTAATTGTGTGTTTTGAGACTATAAATATCCCTTGGAGAA
AAGCCTTGTTTGCTGAACCAACATCATCAGTTTCTTCTAGAGAGAAACTGATGATGTTGGTTCAGCTTTT
TTCTCGAGTACTAGGATCCATTAGGCGGCCGCGTGGATAACCGTATTACCGCCATGCATTAGTTATTAAT
AGTAATCAATTACGGGGTCATTAGTTCATAGCCCATATATGGAGTTCCGCGTTACATAACTTACGGTAAA
TGGCCCGCCTGGCTGACCGCCCAACGACCCCCGCCC
